Addgene plasmid #36251: pRibo BsaHind
Purpose: (Empty Backbone)
Depositing lab: Carolyn Bertozzi & Jessica Seeliger. Depositing organization: University of California, Berkeley. Publication: A riboswitch-based inducible gene expression system for mycobacteria. Seeliger JC, Topp S, Sogi KM, Previti ML, Gallivan JP, Bertozzi CR. PLoS One. 2012;7(1):e29266. Epub 2012 Jan 18. 10.1371/journal.pone.0029266 PubMed 22279533.
Backbone
  Vector backbone: pMV261
  Backbone manufacturer: Stover et al., 1991 Nature 351:456
  Modifications to backbone: The plasmid is derived from pMV261 (http://www.lablife.org/p?a=vdb_view&id=g2.7281169b992e40c865698d3455e3633c24b04b31). It contains a modified promoter and MCS.
  Vector type: Bacterial Expression, Synthetic Biology ; Mycobacteria replicating vector
  Promoter: Modified Hsp60
Growth in bacteria
  Bacterial resistance: Kanamycin, 50 μg/mL
  Growth temperature: 37°C
  Growth strain: DH5alpha
  Copy number: High Copy
Gene/Insert
  Cloning method: Restriction Enzyme
  Sequencing primers: 3′ rrnB-T1-term-Rev
Terms and licenses: Academic/Nonprofit Terms; Industry Terms: Not Available to Industry
Depositor comments: The plasmid is high copy in E. coli, but low copy in mycobacteria.
How to cite: pRibo BsaHind was a gift from Carolyn Bertozzi & Jessica Seeliger (Addgene plasmid # 36251 ; http://n2t.net/addgene:36251 ; RRID:Addgene_36251)
