[The description below was written by a language model from this plasmid's Addgene catalogue record and pLannotate feature annotations shown in this document.]
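Description:
pRibo BsaHind is an empty-backbone E. coli–mycobacteria shuttle vector of 4,359 nt, derived from pMV261 and classed as a replicating (episomal) mycobacterial expression plasmid for synthetic biology use. It is propagated in E. coli through a high-copy ColE1/pUC-type origin and selected with kanamycin through an aph(3')-Ia (KanR) gene. The short adjacent fragment matching a Tn903 transposition protein is most likely carried over from the transposon source of that marker. The depositor notes that the plasmid is high copy in E. coli but low copy in mycobacteria. The mycobacterial replication region that pMV261 derivatives carry is not called out in the automated feature table, which leaves roughly the first 2.1 kb of the sequence unannotated.

According to the record, the expression region differs from the parent vector in having a modified Hsp60 promoter and a modified multiple cloning site. The name and the associated publication title indicate that this plasmid belongs to a riboswitch-based inducible gene expression system for mycobacteria. However, neither the promoter nor any riboswitch element is annotated in the feature table, and the record does not name the riboswitch or its inducing ligand. Downstream of the cloning region lies the E. coli rrnB T1 transcription terminator, which also serves as the 3′ sequencing primer site. The short T7 promoter fragment annotated just upstream is only a partial match, and nothing in the record assigns it a function. Genes of interest are inserted by restriction enzyme cloning; the name suggests BsaI and HindIII sites, though the record does not list them. The vector is intended for placing a gene of interest under regulated expression in mycobacteria.
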