Features (pLannotate 1.2.2; 5 found; start..end, strand, type, name):
   2119..2135    +  promoter       T7 promoter (fragment): promoter for bacteriophage T7 RNA polymerase
   2258..2304    +  terminator     rrnB T1 terminator: transcription terminator T1 from the E. coli rrnB gene
   2465..3280    +  CDS            KanR: aminoglycoside phosphotransferase; aph(3')-Ia; confers resistance to kanamycin in bacteria or G418 (Geneticin®) in eukaryotes
   3421..3564    +  CDS            TRA2_ECOLX (fragment): Protein predicted: Swiss-Prot protein existence level 4. Required for transposition of transposon Tn903. From Escherichia coli.
   3611..4199    +  rep_origin     ori: high-copy-number ColE1/pMB1/pBR322/pUC origin of replication
>Addgene plasmid #36251 | pRibo BsaHind | depositor full sequence | sequence record 45085 | Depositor sequence
GAGCCCACCAGCTCCGTAAGTTCGGGCGCTGTGTGGCTCGTACCCGCGCATTCAGGCGGCAGGGGGTCTA
ACGGGTCTAAGGCGGCGTGTACGGCCGCCACAGCGGCTCTCAGCGGCCCGGAAACGTCCTCGAAACGACG
CATGTGTTCCTCCTGGTTGGTACAGGTGGTTGGGGGTGCTCGGCTGTCGCTGGTGTTCCACCACCAGGGC
TCGACGGGAGAGCGGGGGAGTGTGCAGTTGTGGGGTGGCCCCTCAGCGAAATATCTGACTTGGAGCTCGT
GTCGGACCATACACCGGTGATTAATCGTGGTCTACTACCAAGCGTGAGCCACGTCGCCGACGAATTTGAG
CAGCTCTGGCTGCCGTACTGGCCGCTGGCAAGCGACGATCTGCTCGAGGGGATCTACCGCCAAAGCCGCG
CGTCGGCCCTAGGCCGCCGGTACATCGAGGCGAACCCAACAGCGCTGGCAAACCTGCTGGTCGTGGACGT
AGACCATCCAGACGCAGCGCTCCGAGCGCTCAGCGCCCGGGGGTCCCATCCGCTGCCCAACGCGATCGTG
GGCAATCGCGCCAACGGCCACGCACACGCAGTGTGGGCACTCAACGCCCCTGTTCCACGCACCGAATACG
CGCGGCGTAAGCCGCTCGCATACATGGCGGCGTGCGCCGAAGGCCTTCGGCGCGCCGTCGATGGCGACCG
CAGTTACTCAGGCCTCATGACCAAAAACCCCGGCCACATCGCCTGGGAAACGGAATGGCTCCACTCAGAT
CTCTACACACTCAGCCACATCGAGGCCGAGCTCGGCGCGAACATGCCACCGCCGCGCTGGCGTCAGCAGA
CCACGTACAAAGCGGCTCCGACGCCGCTAGGGCGGAATTGCGCACTGTTCGATTCCGTCAGGTTGTGGGC
CTATCGTCCCGCCCTCATGCGGATCTACCTGCCGACCCGGAACGTGGACGGACTCGGCCGCGCGATCTAT
GCCGAGTGCCACGCGCGAAACGCCGAATTTCCGTGCAACGACGTGTGTCCCGGACCGCTACCGGACAGCG
AGGTCCGCGCCATCGCCAACAGCATTTGGCGTTGGATCACAACCAAGTCGCGCATTTGGGCGGACGGGAT
CGTGGTCTACGAGGCCACACTCAGTGCGCGCCAGTCGGCCATCTCGCGGAAGGGCGCAGCAGCGCGCACG
GCGGCGAGCACAGTTGCGCGGCGCGCAAAGTCCGCGTCAGCCATGGAGGCATTGCTATGAGCGACGGCTA
CAGCGACGGCTACAACCGGCAGCCGACTGTCCGCAAAAAGCGGCGCGTGACCGCCGCCGAAGGCGCTCGA
ATCACCGGACTATCCGAACGCCACGTCGTCCGGCTCGTGGCGCAGGAACGCAGCGAGTGGCTCGCCGAGC
AGGCTGCACGCCGCGAACGCATCCGCGCCTATCACGACGACGAGGGCCACTCTTGGCCGCAAACGGCCAA
ACATTTCGGGCTGCATCTGGACACCGTTAAGCGACTCGGCTATCGGGCGAGGAAAGAGCGTGCGGCAGAA
CAGGAAGCGGCTCAAAAGGCCCACAACGAAGCCGACAATCCACCGCTGTTCTAACGCAATTGGGGAGCGG
GTGTCGCGGGGGTTCCGTGGGGGGTTCCGTTGCAACGGGTCGGACAGGTAAAAGTCCTGGTAGACGCTAG
TTTTCTGGTTTGGGCCATGCCTGTCTCGTTGCGTGTTTCGTTGCGCCCGTTTTGAATACCAGCCAGACGA
GACGGGGTTCTACGAATCTTGGTCGATACCAAGCCATTTCCGCTGAATATCGGGGAGCTCACCGCCAGAA
TCGGTGGTTGTGGTGATGTACGTGGCGAACTCCGTTGTAGTGCCTGTGGTGGCATCCGTGGCGCGGCCGC
GGTACCAGATCTTTAAATCTAGAGGTGACCACAACGCGCCCGCTTTGATCGGGGACGTCTGCGGCCGACC
ATTTACGGGTCTTGTTGTCGTTGGCGGTCATGGGCCGAACATACTCACCCGGATCGGAGGGCCGAGGACA
AGGTCGAACGAGGGGCATGACCCGGTGCGGGGCTTCTTGCACTCGGCATAGGCGAGTGCTAAGAATAACG
TTGGCACTCGCGACCGGGATACGACTCACTATAGGTACCGGTGATACCAGCATCGTCTTGATGCCCTTGG
CAGCACCCTGCTAAGGAGGCAACAAGATGGAGACCAAGCTTATCGATGTCGACGTAGTTAACTAGCGTAC
GATCGACTGCCAGGCATCAAATAAAACGAAAGGCTCAGTCGAAAGACTGGGCCTTTCGTTTTATGCCATC
ATGGCCGCGGTGATCAGCTAGCCACCTGACGTCGGGGGGGGGGGAAAGCCACGTTGTGTCTCAAAATCTC
TGATGTTACATTGCACAAGATAAAAATATATCATCATGAACAATAAAACTGTCTGCTTACATAAACAGTA
ATACAAGGGGTGTTATGAGCCATATTCAACGGGAAACGTCTTGCTCGAGGCCGCGATTAAATTCCAACAT
GGATGCTGATTTATATGGGTATAAATGGGCTCGCGATAATGTCGGGCAATCAGGTGCGACAATCTATCGC
TTGTATGGGAAGCCCCATGCGCCAGAGTTGTTTCTGAAACATGGCAAAGGTAGCGTTGCCAATGATGTTA
CAGATGAGATGGTCAGACTAAACTGGCTGACGGAATTTATGCCTCTTCCGACCATCAAGCATTTTATCCG
TACTCCTGATGATGCATGGTTACTCACCACTGCGATCCCCGGGAAAACAGCATTCCAGGTATTAGAAGAA
TATCCTGATTCAGGTGAAAATATTGTTGATGCGCTGGCAGTGTTCCTGCGCCGGTTGCATTCGATTCCTG
TTTGTAATTGTCCTTTTAACAGCGATCGCGTATTTCGTCTCGCTCAGGCGCAATCACGAATGAATAACGG
TTTGGTTGATGCGAGTGATTTTGATGACGAGCGTAATGGCTGGCCTGTTGAACAAGTCTGGAAAGAAATG
CATAATCTTTTGCCATTCTCACCGGATTCAGTCGTCACTCATGGTGATTTCTCACTTGATAACCTTATTT
TTGACGAGGGGAAATTAATAGGTTGTATTGATGTTGGACGAGTCGGAATCGCAGACCGATACCAGGATCT
TGCCATCCTATGGAACTGCCTCGGTGAGTTTTCTCCTTCATTACAGAAACGGCTTTTTCAAAAATATGGT
ATTGATAATCCTGATATGAATAAATTGCAGTTTCATTTGATGCTCGATGAGTTTTTCTAATCAGAATTGG
TTAATTGGTTGTAACACTGGCAGAGCATTACGCTGACTTGACGGGACGGCGGCTTTGTTGAATAAATCGA
ACTTTTGCTGAGTTGAAGGATCAGATCACGCATCTTCCCGACAACGCAGACCGTTCCGTGGCAAAGCAAA
AGTTCAAAATCACCAACTGGTCCACCTACAACAAAGCTCTCACCAACCGTGGCTCCCTCACTTTCTGGCT
GGATGATGGGGCGATTCAGGCCTGGTATGAGTCAGCAACACCTTCTTCACGAGGCAGACCTCACTAGTTC
CATGAGCGTCAGACCCCGTAGAAAAGATCAAAGGATCTTCTTGAGATCCTTTTTTTCTGCGCGTAATCTG
CTGCTTGCAAACAAAAAAACCACCGCTACCAGCGGTGGTTTGTTTGCCGGATCAAGAGCTACCAACTCTT
TTTCCGAAGGTAACTGGCTTCAGCAGAGCGCAGATACCAAATACTGTCCTTCTAGTGTAGCCGTAGTTAG
GCCACCACTTCAAGAACTCTGTAGCACCGCCTACATACCTCGCTCTGCTAATCCTGTTACCAGTGGCTGC
TGCCAGTGGCGATAAGTCGTGTCTTACCGGGTTGGACTCAAGACGATAGTTACCGGATAAGGCGCAGCGG
TCGGGCTGAACGGGGGGTTCGTGCACACAGCCCAGCTTGGAGCGAACGACCTACACCGAACTGAGATACC
TACAGCGTGAGCTATGAGAAAGCGCCACGCTTCCCGAGGGGAGAAAGGCGGACAGGTATCCGGTAAGCGG
CAGGGTCGGAACAGGAGAGCGCACGAGGGAGCTTCCAGGGGGAAACGCCTGGTATCTTTATAGTCCTGTC
GGGTTTCGCCACCTCTGACTTGAGCGTCGATTTTTGTGATGCTCGTCAGGGGGGCGGAGCCTATGGAAAA
ACGCCAGCAACGCGGCCTTTTTACGGTTCCTGGCCTTTTGCTGGCCTTTTGCTCACATGTTCTTTCCTGC
GTTATCCCCTGATTCTGTGGATAACCGTATTACCGCCTTTGAGTGAGCTGATACCGCTCGCCGCAGCCGA
ACGACCGAGCGCAACGCGT
