>Addgene plasmid #36251 | pRibo BsaHind | addgene partial sequence | sequence record 46720 | rrnB-T1-term-Rev 5'-GAAAGGCCCAGTCTTTCGAC-3'
AACTACGTCGACATCGATAAGCTTGGTCTCCATCTTGTTGCCTCCTTAGCAGGGTGCTGCCAAGGGCATC
AAGACGATGCTGGTATCACCGGTACCTATAGTGAGTCGTATCCCGGTCGCGAGTGCCAACGTTATTCTTA
GCACTCGCCTATGCCGAGTGCAAGAAGCCCCGCACCGGGTCATGCCCCTCGTTCGACCTTGTCCTCGGCC
CTCCGATCCGGGTGAGTATGTTCGGCCCATGACCGCCAACGACAACAAGACCCGTAAATGGTCGGCCGCA
GACGTCCCCGATCAAAGCGGGCGCGTTGTGGTCACCTCTAGATTTAAAGATCTGGTACCGCGGCCGCGCC
ACGGATGCCACCACAGGCACTACAACGGAGTTCGCCACGTACATCACCACAACCACCGATTCTGGCGGTG
AGCTCCCCGATATTCAGCGGAAATGGCTTGGTATCGACCAAGATTCGTAGAACCCCGTCTCGTCTGGCTG
GTATTCAAAACGGGCGCAACGAAACACGCAACGAGACAGGCATGGCCCAAACCAGAAAACTAGCGTCTAC
CAGGACTTTTACCTGTCCGACCCGTTGCAACGNAACCCCCCACGGAACCCCCGCGACACCCGCTCCCCAA
TTGCGTTAGAACAGCGGTGGATTGTCGGCTTC
